>Addgene plasmid #152042 | pGBW-m4134225 | depositor full sequence | sequence record 295054 | Full Sequence
CACCATGTTTGTTTTTCTTGTTTTATTGCCACTAGTCTCTAGTCAGTGTGTTAATCTTACAACCAGAACT
CAATTACCCCCTGCATACACTAATTCTTTCACACGTGGTGTTTATTACCCTGACAAAGTTTTCAGATCCT
CAGTTTTACATTCAACTCAGGACTTGTTCTTACCTTTCTTTTCCAATGTTACTTGGTTCCATGCTATACA
TGTCTCTGGGACCAATGGTACTAAGAGGTTTGATAACCCTGTCCTACCATTTAATGATGGTGTTTATTTT
GCTTCCACTGAGAAGTCTAACATAATAAGAGGCTGGATTTTTGGTACTACTTTAGATTCGAAGACCCAGT
CCCTACTTATTGTTAATAACGCTACTAATGTTGTTATTAAAGTCTGTGAATTTCAATTTTGTAATGATCC
ATTTTTGGGTGTTTATTACCACAAAAACAACAAAAGTTGGATGGAAAGTGAGTTCAGAGTTTATTCTAGT
GCGAATAATTGCACTTTTGAATATGTCTCTCAGCCTTTTCTTATGGACCTTGAAGGAAAACAGGGTAATT
TCAAAAATCTTAGGGAATTTGTGTTTAAGAATATTGATGGTTATTTTAAAATATATTCTAAGCACACGCC
TATTAATTTAGTGCGTGATCTCCCTCAGGGTTTTTCGGCTTTAGAACCATTGGTAGATTTGCCAATAGGT
ATTAACATCACTAGGTTTCAAACTTTACTTGCTTTACATAGAAGTTATTTGACTCCTGGTGATTCTTCTT
CAGGTTGGACAGCTGGTGCTGCAGCTTATTATGTGGGTTATCTTCAACCTAGGACTTTTCTATTAAAATA
TAATGAAAATGGAACCATTACAGATGCTGTAGACTGTGCACTTGACCCTCTCTCAGAAACAAAGTGTACG
TTGAAATCCTTCACTGTAGAAAAAGGAATCTATCAAACTTCTAACTTTAGAGTCCAACCAACAGAATCTA
TTGTTAGATTTCCTAATATTACAAACTTGTGCCCTTTTGGTGAAGTTTTTAACGCCACCAGATTTGCATC
TGTTTATGCTTGGAACAGGAAGAGAATCAGCAACTGTGTTGCTGATTATTCTGTCCTATATAATTCCGCA
TCATTTTCCACTTTTAAGTGTTATGGAGTGTCTCCTACTAAATTAAATGATCTCTGCTTTACTAATGTCT
ATGCAGATTCATTTGTAATTAGAGGTGATGAAGTCAGACAAATCGCTCCAGGGCAAACTGGAAAGATTGC
TGATTATAATTATAAATTACCAGATGATTTTACAGGCTGCGTTATAGCTTGGAATTCTAACAATCTTGAT
TCTAAGGTTGGTGGTAATTATAATTACCTGTATAGATTGTTTAGGAAGTCTAATCTCAAACCTTTTGAGA
GAGATATTTCAACTGAAATCTATCAGGCCGGTAGCACACCTTGTAATGGTGTTGAAGGTTTTAATTGTTA
CTTTCCTTTACAATCATATGGTTTCCAACCCACTAATGGTGTTGGTTACCAACCATACAGAGTAGTAGTA
CTTTCTTTTGAACTTCTACATGCACCAGCAACTGTTTGTGGACCTAAAAAGTCTACTAATTTGGTTAAAA
ACAAATGTGTCAATTTCAACTTCAATGGTTTAACAGGCACAGGTGTTCTTACTGAGTCTAACAAAAAGTT
TCTGCCTTTCCAACAATTTGGCAGAGACATTGCTGACACTACTGATGCTGTCCGTGATCCACAGACACTT
GAGATTCTTGACATTACACCATGTTCTTTTGGTGGTGTCAGTGTTATAACACCAGGAACAAATACTTCTA
ACCAGGTTGCTGTTCTTTATCAGGATGTTAACTGCACAGAAGTCCCTGTTGCTATTCATGCAGATCAACT
TACTCCTACTTGGCGTGTTTATTCTACAGGTTCTAATGTTTTTCAAACACGTGCAGGCTGTTTAATAGGG
GCTGAACATGTCAACAACTCATATGAGTGTGACATACCCATTGGTGCAGGTATATGCGCTAGTTATCAGA
CTCAGACTAATTCTCCTCGGCGGGCACGTAGTGTAGCTAGTCAATCCATCATTGCCTACACTATGTCACT
TGGTGCAGAAAATTCAGTTGCTTACTCTAATAACTCTATTGCCATACCCACAAATTTTACTATTAGTGTT
ACCACAGAAATTCTACCAGTGTCTATGACCAAGACATCAGTAGATTGTACAATGTACATTTGTGGTGATT
CAACTGAATGCAGCAATCTTTTGTTGCAATATGGCAGTTTTTGTACACAATTAAACCGTGCTTTAACTGG
AATAGCTGTTGAACAAGACAAAAACACCCAAGAAGTTTTTGCACAAGTCAAACAAATTTACAAAACACCA
CCAATTAAAGATTTTGGTGGTTTTAATTTTTCACAAATATTACCAGATCCATCAAAACCAAGCAAGAGGT
CATTTATTGAAGATCTACTTTTCAACAAAGTGACACTTGCAGATGCTGGCTTCATCAAACAATATGGTGA
TTGCCTTGGTGATATTGCTGCTAGAGACCTCATTTGTGCACAAAAGTTTAACGGCCTTACTGTTTTGCCA
CCTTTGCTCACAGATGAAATGATTGCTCAATACACTTCTGCACTGTTAGCGGGTACAATCACTTCTGGTT
GGACCTTTGGTGCAGGTGCTGCATTACAAATACCATTTGCTATGCAAATGGCTTATAGGTTTAATGGTAT
TGGAGTTACACAGAATGTTCTCTATGAGAACCAAAAATTGATTGCCAACCAATTTAATAGTGCTATTGGC
AAAATTCAAGACTCACTTTCTTCCACAGCAAGTGCACTTGGAAAACTTCAAGATGTGGTCAACCAAAATG
CACAAGCTTTAAACACGCTTGTTAAACAACTTAGCTCCAATTTTGGTGCAATTTCAAGTGTTTTAAATGA
TATCCTTTCACGTCTTGACAAAGTTGAGGCTGAAGTGCAAATTGATAGGTTGATCACAGGCAGACTTCAA
AGTTTGCAGACATATGTGACTCAACAATTAATTAGAGCTGCAGAAATCAGAGCTTCTGCTAATCTTGCTG
CTACTAAAATGTCAGAGTGTGTACTTGGACAATCAAAAAGAGTTGATTTTTGTGGAAAGGGCTATCATCT
TATGTCCTTCCCTCAGTCAGCACCTCATGGTGTAGTCTTCTTGCATGTGACTTATGTCCCTGCACAAGAA
AAGAACTTCACAACTGCTCCTGCCATTTGTCATGATGGAAAAGCACACTTTCCTCGTGAAGGTGTCTTTG
TTTCAAATGGCACACACTGGTTTGTAACACAAAGGAATTTTTATGAACCACAAATCATTACTACAGACAA
CACATTTGTGTCTGGTAACTGTGATGTTGTAATAGGAATTGTCAACAACACAGTTTATGATCCTTTGCAA
CCTGAATTAGACTCATTCAAGGAGGAGTTAGATAAATATTTTAAGAATCATACATCACCAGATGTTGATT
TAGGTGACATCTCTGGCATTAATGCTTCAGTTGTAAACATTCAAAAAGAAATTGACCGCCTCAATGAGGT
TGCCAAGAATTTAAATGAATCTCTCATCGATCTCCAAGAACTTGGAAAGTATGAGCAGTATATAAAATGG
CCATGGTACATTTGGCTAGGTTTTATAGCTGGCTTGATTGCCATAGTAATGGTGACAATTATGCTTTGCT
GTATGACCAGTTGCTGTAGTTGTCTCAAGGGCTGTTGTTCTTGTGGATCCTGCTGCAAATTTGATGAAGA
CGACTCTGAGCCAGTGCTCAAAGGAGTCAAATTACATTACACAGAAAACCTTTACTTTCAGTCGGGGAAA
CCTATACCCAATCCACTTCTCGGCTTAGATTCTACCTAAGCTAGCTTGACTGACTGAGATACAGCGTACC
TTCAGCTCACAGACATGATAAGATACATTGATGAGTTTGGACAAACCACAACTAGAATGCAGTGAAAAAA
ATGCTTTATTTGTGAAATTTGTGATGCTATTGCTTTATTTGTAACCATTATAAGCTGCAATAAACAAGTT
AACAACAACAATTGCATTCATTTTATGTTTCAGGTTCAGGGGGAGGTGTGGGAGGTTTTTTAAAGCAAGT
AAAACCTCTACAAATGTGGTATTGGCCCATCTCTATCGGTATCGTAGCATAACCCCTTGGGGCCTCTAAA
CGGGTCTTGAGGGGTTTTTTGTGCCCCTCGGGCCGGATTGCTATCTACCGGCATTGGCGCAGAAAAAAAT
GCCTGATGCGACGCTGCGCGTCTTATACTCCCACATATGCCAGATTCAGCAACGGATACGGCTTCCCCAA
CTTGCCCACTTCCATACGTGTCCTCCTTACCAGAAATTTATCCTTAAGGTCGTCAGCTATCCTGCAGGCG
ATCTCTCGATTTCGATCAAGACATTCCTTTAATGGTCTTTTCTGGACACCACTAGGGGTCAGAAGTAGTT
CATCAAACTTTCTTCCCTCCCTAATCTCATTGGTTACCTTGGGCTATCGAAACTTAATTAACCAGTCAAG
TCAGCTACTTGGCGAGATCGACTTGTCTGGGTTTCGACTACGCTCAGAATTGCGTCAGTCAAGTTCGATC
TGGTCCTTGCTATTGCACCCGTTCTCCGATTACGAGTTTCATTTAAATCATGTGAGCAAAAGGCCAGCAA
AAGGCCAGGAACCGTAAAAAGGCCGCGTTGCTGGCGTTTTTCCATAGGCTCCGCCCCCCTGACGAGCATC
ACAAAAATCGACGCTCAAGTCAGAGGTGGCGAAACCCGACAGGACTATAAAGATACCAGGCGTTTCCCCC
TGGAAGCTCCCTCGTGCGCTCTCCTGTTCCGACCCTGCCGCTTACCGGATACCTGTCCGCCTTTCTCCCT
TCGGGAAGCGTGGCGCTTTCTCATAGCTCACGCTGTAGGTATCTCAGTTCGGTGTAGGTCGTTCGCTCCA
AGCTGGGCTGTGTGCACGAACCCCCCGTTCAGCCCGACCGCTGCGCCTTATCCGGTAACTATCGTCTTGA
GTCCAACCCGGTAAGACACGACTTATCGCCACTGGCAGCAGCCACTGGTAACAGGATTAGCAGAGCGAGG
TATGTAGGCGGTGCTACAGAGTTCTTGAAGTGGTGGCCTAACTACGGCTACACTAGAAGAACAGTATTTG
GTATCTGCGCTCTGCTGAAGCCAGTTACCTTCGGAAAAAGAGTTGGTAGCTCTTGATCCGGCAAACAAAC
CACCGCTGGTAGCGGTGGTTTTTTTGTTTGCAAGCAGCAGATTACGCGCAGAAAAAAAGGATCTCAAGAA
GATCCTTTGATCTTTTCTACGGGGTCTGACGCTCAGTGGAACGAAAACTCACGTTAAGGGATTTTGGTCA
TGAGATTATCAAAAAGGATCTTCACCTAGATCCTTTTAAATTAAAAATGAAGTTTTAAATCAATCTAAAG
TATATATGAGTAAACTTGGTCTGACAGTTACCAATGCTTAATCAGTGAGGCACCTATCTCAGCGATCTGT
CTATTTCGTTCATCCATAGTTGCATTTAAATTTCCGAACTCTCCAAGGCCCTCGTCGGAAAATCTTCAAA
CCTTTCGTCCGATCCATCTTGCAGGCTACCTCTCGAACGAACTATCGCAAGTCTCTTGGCCGGCCTTGCG
CCTTGGCTATTGCTTGGCAGCGCCTATCGCCAGGTATTACTCCAATCCCGAATATCCGAGATCGGGATCA
CCCGAGAGAAGTTCAACCTACATCCTCAATCCCGATCTATCCGAGATCCGAGGAATATCGAAATCGGGGC
GCGCCTGGCCTCCGCGCCGGGTTTTGGCGCCTCCCGCGGGCGCCCCCCTCGTCACGGCGAGCGCTGCCAC
GTCAGACGAAGGGCGCAGGAGCGTCCTGATCCTTCCGCCCGGACGCTCAGGACAGCGGCCCGCTGCTCAT
AAGACTCGGCCTTAGAACCCCAGTATCAGCAGAAGGACATTTTAGGACGGGACTTGGGTGACTCTAGGGC
ACTGGTTTTCTTTCCAGAGAGCGGAACAGGCGAGGAAAAGTAGTCCCTTCTCGGCGATTCTGCGGAGGGA
TCTCCGTGGGGCGGTGAACGCCGATGATTATATAAGGACGCGCCGGGTGTGGCACAGCTAGTTCCGTCGC
AGCCGGGATTTGGGTCGCGGTTCTTGTTTGTGGATCGCTGTGATCGTCACTTGGTGAGTAGCGGGCTGCT
GGGCTGGCCGGGGCTTTCGTGGCCGCCGGGCCGCTCGGTGGGACGGAAGCGTGTGGAGAGACCGCCAAGG
GCTGTAGTCTGGGTCCGCGAGCAAGGTTGCCCTGAACTGGGGGTTGGGGGGAGCGCAGCAAAATGGCGGC
TGTTCCCGAGTCTTGAATGGAAGACGCTTGTGAGGCGGGCTGTGAGGTCGTTGAAACAAGGTGGGGGGCA
TGGTGGGCGGCAAGAACCCAAGGTCTTGAGCCCTTCGCTAATGCGGGAAAGCTCTTATTCGGGTGAGATG
GGCTGGGCACCATCTGGGGACCCTGACGTGAAGTTTGTCACTGACTGGAGAACTCGGTTTGTCGTCTGTT
GCGGGGGCGGCAGTTATGGCGGTGCCGTTGGGCAGTGCACCCGTACCTTTGGGAGCGCGCGCCCTCGTCG
TGTCGTGACGTCACCCGTTCTGTTGGCTTATAATGCAGGGTGGGGCCACCTGCCGGTAGGTGTGCGGTAG
GCTTTTCTCCGTCGCAGGACGCAGGGTTCGGGCCTAGGGTAGGCTCTCCTGAATCGACAGGCGCCGGACC
TCTGGTGAGGGGAGGGATAAGTGAGGCGTCAGTTTCTTTGGTCGGTTTTATGTACCTATCTTCTTAAGTA
GCTGAAGCTCCGGTTTTGAACTATGCGCTCGGGGTTGGCGAGTGTGTTTTGTGAAGTTTTTTAGGCACCT
TTTGAAATGTAATCATTTGGGTCAATATGTAATTTTCAGTGTTAGACTTGTAAATTGTCCGCTAAATTCT
GGCCGTTTTTGGCTTTTTTGTTAGACAACATGACCGAGTACAAGCCCACGGTGCGCCTCGCCACCCGCGA
CGACGTCCCCAGGGCCGTACGCACCCTCGCCGCCGCGTTCGCCGACTACCCCGCCACGCGCCACACCGTC
GATCCGGACCGCCACATCGAGCGGGTCACCGAGCTGCAAGAACTCTTCCTCACGCGCGTCGGGCTCGACA
TCGGCAAGGTGTGGGTCGCGGACGACGGCGCCGCGGTGGCGGTCTGGACCACGCCGGAGAGCGTCGAAGC
GGGGGCGGTGTTCGCCGAGATCGGCCCGCGCATGGCCGAGTTGAGCGGTTCCCGGCTGGCCGCGCAGCAA
CAGATGGAGGGCCTCCTGGCGCCGCACCGGCCCAAGGAGCCCGCGTGGTTCCTGGCCACCGTCGGCGTCT
CGCCCGACCACCAGGGCAAGGGTCTGGGCAGCGCCGTCGTGCTCCCCGGAGTGGAGGCCGCCGAGCGCGC
CGGGGTGCCCGCCTTCCTGGAGACCTCCGCGCCCCGCAACCTCCCCTTCTACGAGCGGCTCGGCTTCACC
GTCACCGCCGACGTCGAGGTGCCCGAAGGACCGCGCACCTGGTGCATGACCCGCAAGCCCGGTGCCTAGG
CTAGTATGTAAGCCTAGTCTTAGATAATAAAATCGCTATCCATCGAAGATGGATGTGTGTTGGTTTTTTG
TGTGTGTAACGCTAGGCGCGCCTGGTGTACCGAGAACGATCCTCTCAGTGCGAGTCTCGACGATCCATAT
CGTTGCTTGGCAGTCAGCCAGTCGGAATCCAGCTTGGGACCCAGGAAGTCCAATCGTCAGATATTGTACT
CAAGCCTGGTCACGGCAGCGTACCGATCTGTTTAAACCTAGATATTGATAGTCTGATCGGTCAACGTATA
ATCGAGTCCTAGCTTTTGCAAACATCTATCAAGAGACAGGATCAGCAGGAGGCTTTCGCATGAGTATTCA
ACATTTCCGTGTCGCCCTTATTCCCTTTTTTGCGGCATTTTGCCTTCCTGTTTTTGCTCACCCAGAAACG
CTGGTGAAAGTAAAAGATGCTGAAGATCAGTTGGGTGCGCGAGTGGGTTACATCGAACTGGATCTCAACA
GCGGTAAGATCCTTGAGAGTTTTCGCCCCGAAGAACGCTTTCCAATGATGAGCACTTTTAAAGTTCTGCT
ATGTGGCGCGGTATTATCCCGTATTGACGCCGGGCAAGAGCAACTCGGTCGCCGCATACACTATTCTCAG
AATGACTTGGTTGAGTATTCACCAGTCACAGAAAAGCATCTTACGGATGGCATGACAGTAAGAGAATTAT
GCAGTGCTGCCATAACCATGAGTGATAACACTGCGGCCAACTTACTTCTGACAACGATTGGAGGACCGAA
GGAGCTAACCGCTTTTTTGCACAACATGGGGGATCATGTAACTCGCCTTGATCGTTGGGAACCGGAGCTG
AATGAAGCCATACCAAACGACGAGCGTGACACCACGATGCCTGTAGCAATGGCAACAACCTTGCGTAAAC
TATTAACTGGCGAACTACTTACTCTAGCTTCCCGGCAACAGTTGATAGACTGGATGGAGGCGGATAAAGT
TGCAGGACCACTTCTGCGCTCGGCCCTTCCGGCTGGCTGGTTTATTGCTGATAAATCTGGAGCCGGTGAG
CGTGGGTCTCGCGGTATCATTGCAGCACTGGGGCCAGATGGTAAGCCCTCCCGTATCGTAGTTATCTACA
CGACGGGGAGTCAGGCAACTATGGATGAACGAAATAGACAGATCGCTGAGATAGGTGCCTCACTGATTAA
GCATTGGTAACCGATTCTAGGTGCATTGGCGCAGAAAAAAATGCCTGATGCGACGCTGCGCGTCTTATAC
TCCCACATATGCCAGATTCAGCAACGGATACGGCTTCCCCAACTTGCCCACTTCCATACGTGTCCTCCTT
ACCAGAAATTTATCCTTAAGATCGTTTAAACTCGACTCTGGCTCTATCGAATCTCCGTCGTTTCGAGCTT
ACGCGAACAGCCGTGGCGCTCATTTGCTCGTCGGGCATCGAATCTCGTCAGCTATCGTCAGCTTACCTTT
TTGGCAGCGATCGCGGCTCCCGACATCTTGGACCATTAGCTCCACAGGTATCTTCTTCCCTCTAGTGGTC
ATAACAGCAGCTTCAGCTACCTCTCAATTCAAAAAACCCCTCAAGACCCGTTTAGAGGCCCCAAGGGGTT
ATGCTATCAATCGTTGCGTTACACACACAAAAAACCAACACACATCCATCTTCGATGGATAGCGATTTTA
TTATCTAACTGCTGATCGAGTGTAGCCAGATCTAGTAATCAATTACGGGGTCATTAGTTCATAGCCCATA
TATGGAGTTCCGCGTTACATAACTTACGGTAAATGGCCCGCCTGGCTGACCGCCCAACGACCCCCGCCCA
TTGACGTCAATAATGACGTATGTTCCCATAGTAACGCCAATAGGGACTTTCCATTGACGTCAATGGGTGG
AGTATTTACGGTAAACTGCCCACTTGGCAGTACATCAAGTGTATCATATGCCAAGTACGCCCCCTATTGA
CGTCAATGACGGTAAATGGCCCGCCTGGCATTATGCCCAGTACATGACCTTATGGGACTTTCCTACTTGG
CAGTACATCTACGTATTAGTCATCGCTATTACCATGCTGATGCGGTTTTGGCAGTACATCAATGGGCGTG
GATAGCGGTTTGACTCACGGGGATTTCCAAGTCTCCACCCCATTGACGTCAATGGGAGTTTGTTTTGGCA
CCAAAATCAACGGGACTTTCCAAAATGTCGTAACAACTCCGCCCCATTGACGCAAATGGGCGGTAGGCGT
GTACGGTGGGAGGTCTATATAAGCAGAGCTGGTTTAGTGAACCGTCAGATCAGATCTTTGTCGATCCTAC
CATCCACTCGACACACCCGCCAGCGGCCGC
Features (pLannotate 1.2.2; 19 found; start..end, strand, type, name):
      5..3823    +  CDS            S: SPIKE_SARS2 - Experimental evidence at protein level: Swiss-Prot protein existence level 1. [Spike glycoprotein]: May down-regulate host tetherin (BST2) by lysosomal degradation, thereby counteracting its antiviral activity. From Severe acute respiratory syndrome coronavirus 2 (2019-nCoV) (SARS-CoV-2).
   3939..4060    -  polyA_signal   SV40 poly(A) signal: SV40 polyadenylation signal
   4083..4152    -  CDS            large T antigen (fragment): large T antigen from SV40 (simian virus 40)
   4175..4221    +  terminator     T7 terminator: transcription terminator for bacteriophage T7 RNA polymerase
   4251..4387    +  terminator     rrnG terminator: transcription terminator from the E. coli ribosomal RNA rrnG operon (Albrechtsen et al., 1991)
   4432..4503    +  misc_feature   3' β-globin insulator: insulator downstream of the human β-globin locus (Farrell et al., 2002)
   4729..5317    -  rep_origin     ori: high-copy-number ColE1/pMB1/pBR322/pUC origin of replication
   5489..5553    -  CDS            bla(M) (fragment): β-lactamase lacking the signal sequence; bla(M); allows cytosolic expression of β-lactamase
   5817..7026    +  promoter       UbC promoter: human ubiquitin C promoter
   7030..7627    +  CDS            PuroR (fragment): puromycin N-acetyltransferase; pac from Streptomyces; confers resistance to puromycin
   7656..7704    +  polyA_signal   poly(A) signal: synthetic polyadenylation signal
   7970..8830    +  CDS            AmpR: β-lactamase; bla; confers resistance to ampicillin, carbenicillin, and related antibiotics
   8843..8979    +  terminator     rrnG terminator: transcription terminator from the E. coli ribosomal RNA rrnG operon (Albrechtsen et al., 1991)
   9124..9195    +  misc_feature   5' β-globin insulator: insulator upstream of the human β-globin locus (Farrell et al., 2002)
   9200..9246    -  terminator     T7 terminator: transcription terminator for bacteriophage T7 RNA polymerase
   9264..9312    -  polyA_signal   poly(A) signal: synthetic polyadenylation signal
   9393..9696    +  enhancer       CMV enhancer: human cytomegalovirus immediate early enhancer
   9769..9786    -  promoter       CMV promoter (fragment): human cytomegalovirus (CMV) immediate early promoter
   9849..9900    +  promoter       CMVd2 promoter: truncated human cytomegalovirus (CMV) immediate early promoter that yields moderately reduced expression relative to the full-length promoter
