[The description below was written by a language model from this plasmid's Addgene catalogue record and pLannotate feature annotations shown in this document.]
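Description:
pGBW-m4134225 is a mammalian expression plasmid built on the pTwist_CMV_Puro_6 backbone that carries the wild-type surface (Spike) glycoprotein gene of SARS-CoV-2. The full construct is about 10 kb, of which the insert is roughly 3.8 kb. It is maintained in E. coli as a high-copy plasmid through a ColE1/pUC-type origin and an ampicillin resistance (β-lactamase) gene. A short additional β-lactamase fragment is also annotated in the backbone.

The Spike open reading frame sits downstream of CMV immediate-early regulatory sequences, annotated as the CMV enhancer plus promoter segments, including a match to a truncated CMV promoter variant. The catalogue entry simply lists the promoter as CMV. An SV40 polyadenylation signal lies downstream of the coding sequence, although the automated table annotates it on the opposite strand. According to the catalogue fields, the backbone supplies a C-terminal V5 epitope tag preceded by a TEV protease cleavage site, so the tag could be used for detection or capture and then removed. These tag elements are not individually called in the feature table, though there is an unannotated stretch between the end of the Spike CDS and the poly(A) signal.

A separate cassette, comprising the human ubiquitin C promoter, the puromycin N-acetyltransferase gene and a synthetic poly(A) signal, allows puromycin selection of transfected mammalian cells. The backbone also contains short 5' and 3' β-globin insulator elements, and bacterial T7 and rrnG terminators that flank and isolate the functional units. The stated purpose is expression of the SARS-CoV-2 Spike protein in mammalian cells. The record does not give more specific applications.
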