Addgene plasmid #152042: pGBW-m4134225
Purpose: Mammalian expression plasmid for SARS-CoV-2 surface glycoprotein (Spike protein)
Depositing lab: Ginkgo Bioworks & Benjie Chen. Depositing organization: Ginkgo Bioworks.
Backbone
  Vector backbone: pTwist_CMV_Puro_6
  Backbone size w/o insert (bp): 6080
  Vector type: Mammalian Expression
  Selectable markers: Puromycin
Growth in bacteria
  Bacterial resistance: Ampicillin, 100 μg/mL
  Growth temperature: 37°C
  Growth strain: DH5alpha
  Copy number: High Copy
Gene/Insert
  Gene/Insert name: SARS-CoV-2 S (surface glycoprotein) (alt names: Spike protein; S protein)
  Species: Severe acute respiratory syndrome coronavirus 2
  Insert size (bp): 3815
  Mutation: wt
  Entrez Gene: S (a.k.a. GU280_gp02, spike glycoprotein)
  Promoter: CMV
  Tag / fusion protein: Cleavable TEV;V5 (C terminal on backbone)
  Cloning method: Unknown
Resource information
  A portion of this plasmid was derived from a plasmid made by: GinkgoBioworks
Depositor comments: NCBI reference sequence: YP_009724390.1
How to cite: pGBW-m4134225 was a gift from Ginkgo Bioworks & Benjie Chen (Addgene plasmid # 152042 ; http://n2t.net/addgene:152042 ; RRID:Addgene_152042)
